Addgene plasmid #126870: pcDNA3.1 3xF-dyskerin
Purpose: Expresses 3xFlag dsykerin
Depositing lab: Kathleen Collins. Depositing organization: University of California, Berkeley. Publication: Specificity and stoichiometry of subunit interactions in the human telomerase holoenzyme assembled in vivo. Egan ED, Collins K. Mol Cell Biol. 2010 Jun;30(11):2775-86. doi: 10.1128/MCB.00151-10. Epub 2010 Mar 29. PubMed 20351177.
Backbone
  Vector backbone: pcDNA 3.1
  Vector type: Mammalian Expression
Growth in bacteria
  Bacterial resistance: Ampicillin, 100 μg/mL
  Growth temperature: 37°C
  Growth strain: DH5alpha
  Copy number: Unknown
Gene/Insert
  Gene/Insert name: Dyskerin (alt names: NOLA4; DKC)
  Species: H. sapiens (human)
  Tag / fusion protein: 3xFlag (N terminal on insert)
Terms and licenses: Academic/Nonprofit Terms; Industry Terms: Not Available to Industry
How to cite: pcDNA3.1 3xF-dyskerin was a gift from Kathleen Collins (Addgene plasmid # 126870 ; http://n2t.net/addgene:126870 ; RRID:Addgene_126870)
