[The description below was written by a language model from this plasmid's Addgene catalogue record and pLannotate feature annotations shown in this document.]
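Description:
pcDNA3.1 3xF-dyskerin is a mammalian expression plasmid of about 7.1 kb, built on the pcDNA 3.1 backbone, that produces human dyskerin (DKC1, also known as NOLA4 or DKC) with an N-terminal 3xFLAG tag. It is propagated in E. coli through a high-copy ColE1/pUC-type origin and selected with ampicillin via the β-lactamase gene and its native promoter. An f1 origin is also present, which allows single-stranded DNA production. For selection in mammalian cells, the backbone carries a neomycin phosphotransferase gene driven by the SV40 enhancer/early promoter and terminated by the SV40 polyadenylation signal, which would allow G418 selection of stable transfectants.

The expression cassette consists of the human cytomegalovirus immediate early enhancer and promoter, followed by the 3xFLAG coding sequence (three tandem epitopes with an enterokinase cleavage site), a short linker, and the DKC1 open reading frame, with the bovine growth hormone polyadenylation signal providing 3′ end processing. A T7 promoter sits between the CMV promoter and the tag, and could be used for in vitro transcription or as a sequencing primer site. Several small annotations, including a truncated HIV-1 LTR fragment, ble, lacI and bom fragments, and lac promoter/operator elements, appear to be backbone remnants or short similarity matches rather than functional parts of the design.

The construct gives strong constitutive expression of epitope-tagged dyskerin in transfected mammalian cells, enabling detection and affinity purification with anti-FLAG reagents. The associated publication concerns subunit interactions and stoichiometry in the human telomerase holoenzyme assembled in vivo, of which dyskerin is a component.
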