Features (pLannotate 1.2.2; 21 found; start..end, strand, type, name):
      7..386     +  enhancer       CMV enhancer: human cytomegalovirus immediate early enhancer
    387..590     +  promoter       CMV promoter: human cytomegalovirus (CMV) immediate early promoter
    586..619     +  LTR            5' LTR (truncated) (fragment): truncated 5' long terminal repeat (LTR) from HIV-1
    635..653     +  promoter       T7 promoter: promoter for bacteriophage T7 RNA polymerase
    676..741     +  CDS            3xFLAG: three tandem FLAG® epitope tags, followed by an enterokinase cleavage site
    775..2316    +  CDS            DKC1: DKC1_HUMAN - Also known as NOLA4. Experimental evidence at protein level: Swiss-Prot protein existence level 1. [Isoform 3]: Promotes cell to cell and cell to substratum adhesion, increases the cell proliferation rate and leads to cytokeratin hyper-expression. From Homo sapiens (Human).
   2428..2652    +  polyA_signal   bGH poly(A) signal: bovine growth hormone polyadenylation signal
   2656..2677    +  promoter       SV40 promoter (fragment): SV40 enhancer and early promoter
   2698..3126    +  rep_origin     f1 ori (sequence partly withheld): f1 bacteriophage origin of replication; arrow indicates direction of (+) strand synthesis
   3140..3469    +  promoter       SV40 promoter: SV40 enhancer and early promoter
   3536..4327    +  CDS            neo: KKA2_KLEPN - Also known as kan, nptII. Experimental evidence at protein level: Swiss-Prot protein existence level 1. Resistance to kanamycin, neomycin, paromomycin, ribostamycin, butirosin and gentamicin B. From Klebsiella pneumoniae.
   4351..4509    +  CDS            ble (fragment): BLE_KLEPN - Experimental evidence at protein level: Swiss-Prot protein existence level 1. Binding protein with a strong affinity to the bleomycin family of antibiotics. Binds to CL990; an antimitotic-antibiotic compound. From Klebsiella pneumoniae.
   4504..4625    +  polyA_signal   SV40 poly(A) signal: SV40 polyadenylation signal
   4698..4714    -  protein_bind   lac operator: The lac repressor binds to the lac operator to inhibit transcription in E. coli. This inhibition can be relieved by adding lactose or isopropyl-β-D-thiogalactopyranoside (IPTG). lac repressor encoded by lacI
   4722..4752    -  promoter       lac promoter: promoter for the E. coli lac operon
   4767..4788    -  protein_bind   CAP binding site: CAP binding activates transcription in the presence of cAMP. E. coli catabolite activator protein
   4801..4893    -  CDS            lacI (fragment): lac repressor; lacI; The lac repressor binds to the lac operator to inhibit transcription in E. coli. This inhibition can be relieved by adding lactose or isopropyl-β-D-thiogalactopyranoside (IPTG).
   5076..5664    -  rep_origin     ori: high-copy-number ColE1/pMB1/pBR322/pUC origin of replication
   5835..6695    -  CDS            AmpR: β-lactamase; bla; confers resistance to ampicillin, carbenicillin, and related antibiotics
   6696..6800    -  promoter       AmpR promoter: bla
   6859..6911    -  misc_feature   bom (fragment): basis of mobility region from pBR322
>Addgene plasmid #126870 | pcDNA3.1 3xF-dyskerin | addgene full sequence | sequence record 253051 | Addgene NGS Result
CGCGTTGACATTGATTATTGACTAGTTATTAATAGTAATCAATTACGGGGTCATTAGTTCATAGCCCATA
TATGGAGTTCCGCGTTACATAACTTACGGTAAATGGCCCGCCTGGCTGACCGCCCAACGACCCCCGCCCA
TTGACGTCAATAATGACGTATGTTCCCATAGTAACGCCAATAGGGACTTTCCATTGACGTCAATGGGTGG
AGTATTTACGGTAAACTGCCCACTTGGCAGTACATCAAGTGTATCATATGCCAAGTACGCCCCCTATTGA
CGTCAATGACGGTAAATGGCCCGCCTGGCATTATGCCCAGTACATGACCTTATGGGACTTTCCTACTTGG
CAGTACATCTACGTATTAGTCATCGCTATTACCATGGTGATGCGGTTTTGGCAGTACATCAATGGGCGTG
GATAGCGGTTTGACTCACGGGGATTTCCAAGTCTCCACCCCATTGACGTCAATGGGAGTTTGTTTTGGCA
CCAAAATCAACGGGACTTTCCAAAATGTCGTAACAACTCCGCCCCATTGACGCAAATGGGCGGTAGGCGT
GTACGGTGGGAGGTCTATATAAGCAGAGCTCTCTGGCTAACTAGAGAACCCACTGCTTACTGGCTTATCG
AAATTAATACGACTCACTATAGGGAGACCCAAGCTGGCTAGCATGGACTACAAAGACCATGACGGTGATT
ATAAAGATCATGACATCGATTACAAGGATGACGATGACAAGAAGCTTATGGCCATGGAGGCCCCGGGGAT
CTACATGGCGGATGCGGAAGTAATTATTTTGCCAAAGAAACATAAGAAGAAAAAGGAGCGGAAGTCATTG
CCAGAAGAAGATGTAGCCGAAATACAACACGCTGAAGAATTTCTTATCAAACCTGAATCCAAAGTTGCTA
AGTTGGACACGTCTCAGTGGCCCCTTTTGCTAAAGAATTTTGATAAGCTGAATGTAAGGACAACACACTA
TACACCTCTTGCATGTGGTTCAAATCCTCTGAAGAGAGAGATTGGGGACTATATCAGGACAGGTTTCATT
AATCTTGACAAGCCCTCTAACCCCTCTTCCCATGAGGTGGTAGCCTGGATTCGACGGATACTTCGGGTGG
AGAAGACAGGGCACAGTGGTACTCTGGATCCCAAGGTGACTGGTTGTTTAATCGTGTGCATAGAACGAGC
CACTCGCTTGGTGAAGTCACAACAGAGTGCAGGCAAAGAGTATGTGGGGATTGTCCGGCTGCACAATGCT
ATTGAAGGGGGGACCCAGCTTTCTAGGGCCCTAGAAACTCTGACAGGTGCCTTATTCCAGCGACCCCCAC
TTATTGCTGCAGTAAAGAGGCAGCTCCGAGTGAGGACCATCTACGAGAGCAAAATGATTGAATACGATCC
TGAAAGAAGATTAGGAATCTTTTGGGTGAGTTGTGAGGCTGGCACCTACATTCGGACATTATGTGTGCAC
CTTGGTTTGTTATTGGGAGTTGGTGGTCAGATGCAGGAGCTTCGGAGGGTTCGTTCTGGAGTCATGAGTG
AAAAGGACCACATGGTGACAATGCATGATGTGCTTGATGCTCAGTGGCTGTATGATAACCACAAGGATGA
GAGTTACCTGCGGCGAGTTGTTTACCCTTTGGAAAAGCTGTTGACATCTCATAAACGGCTGGTTATGAAA
GACAGTGCAGTAAATGCCATCTGCTATGGGGCCAAGATTATGCTTCCAGGTGTTCTTCGATATGAGGACG
GCATTGAGGTCAATCAGGAGATTGTGGTTATCACCACCAAAGGAGAAGCAATCTGCATGGCTATTGCATT
AATGACCACAGCGGTCATCTCTACCTGCGACCATGGTATAGTAGCCAAGATCAAGAGAGTGATCATGGAG
AGAGACACTTACCCTCGGAAGTGGGGTTTAGGTCCAAAGGCAAGTCAGAAGAAGCTGATGATCAAGCAGG
GCCTTCTGGACAAGCATGGGAAGCCCACTGACAGCACACCTGCCACCTGGAAGCAGGAGTATGTTGACTA
CAGTGAGTCTGCCAAAAAAGAGGTGGTTGCTGAAGTGGTAAAAGCCCCGCAGGTAGTTGCCGAAGCAGCA
AAAACTGCGAAGCGGAAGCGAGAGAGTGAGAGTGAAAGTGACGAGACTCCTCCAGCAGCTCCTCAGTTGA
TCAAGAAGGAAAAGAAGAAGAGTAAGAAGGACAAGAAGGCCAAAGCTGGTCTGGAGAGCGGGGCCGAGCC
TGGAGATGGGGACAGTGATACCACCAAGAAGAAGAAGAAGAAGAAGAAAGCAAAAGAGGTAGAATTGGTT
TCTGAGTAGTGATGAAGATCCGAATTCGAGCTCGAGAGATCCGAATTCGAGCTCCGTCGACAAGCTTGCG
GCCGCTCGAGTCTAGAGGGCCCGTTTAAACCCGCTGATCAGCCTCGACTGTGCCTTCTAGTTGCCAGCCA
TCTGTTGTTTGCCCCTCCCCCGTGCCTTCCTTGACCCTGGAAGGTGCCACTCCCACTGTCCTTTCCTAAT
AAAATGAGGAAATTGCATCGCATTGTCTGAGTAGGTGTCATTCTATTCTGGGGGGTGGGGTGGGGCAGGA
CAGCAAGGGGGAGGATTGGGAAGACAATAGCAGGCATGCTGGGGATGCGGTGGGCTCTATGGCTTCTGAG
GCGGAAAGAACCAGCTGGGGCTCTAGGGGGTATCCCC
[124 nt withheld, positions 2698-2821]
C
[91 nt withheld, positions 2823-2913]
A
[49 nt withheld, positions 2915-2963]
CCTTTGACGTTGGAGTCCACGTTCTTT
[37 nt withheld, positions 2991-3027]
ACCCTATCTCGGTCTATTCTTTTGATTTATAAGGGATTTTGCCGATTTCGGCCTATTGGTTAAAAAATGA
GCTGATTTAACAAAAATTTAACGCGAATTAATTCTGTGGAATGTGTGTCAGTTAGGGTGTGGAAAGTCCC
CAGGCTCCCCAGCAGGCAGAAGTATGCAAAGCATGCATCTCAATTAGTCAGCAACCAGGTGTGGAAAGTC
CCCAGGCTCCCCAGCAGGCAGAAGTATGCAAAGCATGCATCTCAATTAGTCAGCAACCATAGTCCCGCCC
CTAACTCCGCCCATCCCGCCCCTAACTCCGCCCAGTTCCGCCCATTCTCCGCCCCATGGCTGACTAATTT
TTTTTATTTATGCAGAGGCCGAGGCCGCCTCTGCCTCTGAGCTATTCCAGAAGTAGTGAGGAGGCTTTTT
TGGAGGCCTAGGCTTTTGCAAAAAGCTCCCGGGAGCTTGTATATCCATTTTCGGATCTGATCAAGAGACA
GGATGAGGATCGTTTCGCATGATTGAACAAGATGGATTGCACGCAGGTTCTCCGGCCGCTTGGGTGGAGA
GGCTATTCGGCTATGACTGGGCACAACAGACAATCGGCTGCTCTGATGCCGCCGTGTTCCGGCTGTCAGC
GCAGGGGCGCCCGGTTCTTTTTGTCAAGACCGACCTGTCCGGTGCCCTGAATGAACTGCAGGACGAGGCA
GCGCGGCTATCGTGGCTGGCCACGACGGGCGTTCCTTGCGCAGCTGTGCTCGACGTTGTCACTGAAGCGG
GAAGGGACTGGCTGCTATTGGGCGAAGTGCCGGGGCAGGATCTCCTGTCATCTCACCTTGCTCCTGCCGA
GAAAGTATCCATCATGGCTGATGCAATGCGGCGGCTGCATACGCTTGATCCGGCTACCTGCCCATTCGAC
CACCAAGCGAAACATCGCATCGAGCGAGCACGTACTCGGATGGAAGCCGGTCTTGTCGATCAGGATGATC
TGGACGAAGAGCATCAGGGGCTCGCGCCAGCCGAACTGTTCGCCAGGCTCAAGGCGCGCATGCCCGACGG
CGAGGATCTCGTCGTGACCCATGGCGATGCCTGCTTGCCGAATATCATGGTGGAAAATGGCCGCTTTTCT
GGATTCATCGACTGTGGCCGGCTGGGTGTGGCGGACCGCTATCAGGACATAGCGTTGGCTACCCGTGATA
TTGCTGAAGAGCTTGGCGGCGAATGGGCTGACCGCTTCCTCGTGCTTTACGGTATCGCCGCTCCCGATTC
GCAGCGCATCGCCTTCTATCGCCTTCTTGACGAGTTCTTCTGAGCGGGACTCTGGGGTTCGAAATGACCG
ACCAAGCGACGCCCAACCTGCCATCACGAGATTTCGATTCCACCGCCGCCTTCTATGAAAGGTTGGGCTT
CGGAATCGTTTTCCGGGACGCCGGCTGGATGATCCTCCAGCGCGGGGATCTCATGCTGGAGTTCTTCGCC
CACCCCAACTTGTTTATTGCAGCTTATAATGGTTACAAATAAAGCAATAGCATCACAAATTTCACAAATA
AAGCATTTTTTTCACTGCATTCTAGTTGTGGTTTGTCCAAACTCATCAATGTATCTTATCATGTCTGTAT
ACCGTCGACCTCTAGCTAGAGCTTGGCGTAATCATGGTCATAGCTGTTTCCTGTGTGAAATTGTTATCCG
CTCACAATTCCACACAACATACGAGCCGGAAGCATAAAGTGTAAAGCCTGGGGTGCCTAATGAGTGAGCT
AACTCACATTAATTGCGTTGCGCTCACTGCCCGCTTTCCAGTCGGGAAACCTGTCGTGCCAGCTGCATTA
ATGAATCGGCCAACGCGCGGGGAGAGGCGGTTTGCGTATTGGGCGCTCTTCCGCTTCCTCGCTCACTGAC
TCGCTGCGCTCGGTCGTTCGGCTGCGGCGAGCGGTATCAGCTCACTCAAAGGCGGTAATACGGTTATCCA
CAGAATCAGGGGATAACGCAGGAAAGAACATGTGAGCAAAAGGCCAGCAAAAGGCCAGGAACCGTAAAAA
GGCCGCGTTGCTGGCGTTTTTCCATAGGCTCCGCCCCCCTGACGAGCATCACAAAAATCGACGCTCAAGT
CAGAGGTGGCGAAACCCGACAGGACTATAAAGATACCAGGCGTTTCCCCCTGGAAGCTCCCTCGTGCGCT
CTCCTGTTCCGACCCTGCCGCTTACCGGATACCTGTCCGCCTTTCTCCCTTCGGGAAGCGTGGCGCTTTC
TCATAGCTCACGCTGTAGGTATCTCAGTTCGGTGTAGGTCGTTCGCTCCAAGCTGGGCTGTGTGCACGAA
CCCCCCGTTCAGCCCGACCGCTGCGCCTTATCCGGTAACTATCGTCTTGAGTCCAACCCGGTAAGACACG
ACTTATCGCCACTGGCAGCAGCCACTGGTAACAGGATTAGCAGAGCGAGGTATGTAGGCGGTGCTACAGA
GTTCTTGAAGTGGTGGCCTAACTACGGCTACACTAGAAGAACAGTATTTGGTATCTGCGCTCTGCTGAAG
CCAGTTACCTTCGGAAAAAGAGTTGGTAGCTCTTGATCCGGCAAACAAACCACCGCTGGTAGCGGTGGTT
TTTTTGTTTGCAAGCAGCAGATTACGCGCAGAAAAAAAGGATCTCAAGAAGATCCTTTGATCTTTTCTAC
GGGGTCTGACGCTCAGTGGAACGAAAACTCACGTTAAGGGATTTTGGTCATGAGATTATCAAAAAGGATC
TTCACCTAGATCCTTTTAAATTAAAAATGAAGTTTTAAATCAATCTAAAGTATATATGAGTAAACTTGGT
CTGACAGTTACCAATGCTTAATCAGTGAGGCACCTATCTCAGCGATCTGTCTATTTCGTTCATCCATAGT
TGCCTGACTCCCCGTCGTGTAGATAACTACGATACGGGAGGGCTTACCATCTGGCCCCAGTGCTGCAATG
ATACCGCGAGACCCACGCTCACCGGCTCCAGATTTATCAGCAATAAACCAGCCAGCCGGAAGGGCCGAGC
GCAGAAGTGGTCCTGCAACTTTATCCGCCTCCATCCAGTCTATTAATTGTTGCCGGGAAGCTAGAGTAAG
TAGTTCGCCAGTTAATAGTTTGCGCAACGTTGTTGCCATTGCTACAGGCATCGTGGTGTCACGCTCGTCG
TTTGGTATGGCTTCATTCAGCTCCGGTTCCCAACGATCAAGGCGAGTTACATGATCCCCCATGTTGTGCA
AAAAAGCGGTTAGCTCCTTCGGTCCTCCGATCGTTGTCAGAAGTAAGTTGGCCGCAGTGTTATCACTCAT
GGTTATGGCAGCACTGCATAATTCTCTTACTGTCATGCCATCCGTAAGATGCTTTTCTGTGACTGGTGAG
TACTCAACCAAGTCATTCTGAGAATAGTGTATGCGGCGACCGAGTTGCTCTTGCCCGGCGTCAATACGGG
ATAATACCGCGCCACATAGCAGAACTTTAAAAGTGCTCATCATTGGAAAACGTTCTTCGGGGCGAAAACT
CTCAAGGATCTTACCGCTGTTGAGATCCAGTTCGATGTAACCCACTCGTGCACCCAACTGATCTTCAGCA
TCTTTTACTTTCACCAGCGTTTCTGGGTGAGCAAAAACAGGAAGGCAAAATGCCGCAAAAAAGGGAATAA
GGGCGACACGGAAATGTTGAATACTCATACTCTTCCTTTTTCAATATTATTGAAGCATTTATCAGGGTTA
TTGTCTCATGAGCGGATACATATTTGAATGTATTTAGAAAAATAAACAAATAGGGGTTCCGCGCACATTT
CCCCGAAAAGTGCCACCTGACGTCGACGGATCGGGAGATCTCCCGATCCCCTATGGTGCACTCTCAGTAC
AATCTGCTCTGATGCCGCATAGTTAAGCCAGTATCTGCTCCCTGCTTGTGTGTTGGAGGTCGCTGAGTAG
TGCGCGAGCAAAATTTAAGCTACAACAAGGCAAGGCTTGACCGACAATTGCATGAAGAATCTGCTTAGGG
TTAGGCGTTTTGCGCTGCTTCGCGATGTACGGGCCAGATATA
